>Addgene plasmid #48034 | pICH84000 | depositor full sequence | sequence record 69034 | Full Sequence
GTGGCGTCTCAGGGATTGTCTTCACGAAGTGGTTTAAACTATCAGTGTTTGACAGGATATATTGGCGGGT
AAACCTAAGAGAAAAGAGCGTTTATTAGAATAATCGGATATTTAAAAGGGCGTGAAAAGGTTTATCCGTT
CGTCCATTTGTATGTGCATGCCAACCACAGGGTTCCCCAGATCAGGCGCTGGCTGCTGAACCCCCAGCCG
GAACTGACCCCACAAGGCCCTAGCGTTTGCAATGCACCAGGTCATCATTGACCCAGGCGTGTTCCACCAG
GCCGCTGCCTCGCAACTCTTCGCAGGCTTCGCCGACCTGCTCGCGCCACTTCTTCACGCGGGTGGAATCC
GATCCGCACATGAGGCGGAAGGTTTCCAGCTTGAGCGGGTACGGCTCCCGGTGCGAGCTGAAATAGTCGA
ACATCCGTCGGGCCGTCGGCGACAGCTTGCGGTACTTCTCCCATATGAATTTCGTGTAGTGGTCGCCAGC
AAACAGCACGACGATTTCCTCGTCGATCAGGACCTGGCAACGGGACGTTTTCTTGCCACGGTCCAGGACG
CGGAAGCGGTGCAGCAGCGACACCGATTCCAGGTGCCCAACGCGGTCGGACGTGAAGCCCATCGCCGTCG
CCTGTAGGCGCGACAGGCATTCCTCGGCCTTCGTGTAATACCGGCCATTGATCGACCAGCCCAGGTCCTG
GCAAAGCTCGTAGAACGTGAAGGTGATCGGCTCGCCGATAGGGGTGCGCTTCGCGTACTCCAACACCTGC
TGCCACACCAGTTCGTCATCGTCGGCCCGCAGCTCGACGCCGGTGTAGGTGATCTTCACGTCCTTGTTGA
CGTGGAAAATGACCTTGTTTTGCAGCGCCTCGCGCGGGATTTTCTTGTTGCGCGTGGTGAACAGGGCAGA
GCGGGCCGTGTCGTTTGGCATCGCTCGCATCGTGTCCGGCCACGGCGCAATATCGAACAAGGAAAGCTGC
ATTTCCTTGATCTGCTGCTTCGTGTGTTTCAGCAACGCGGCCTGCTTGGCCTCGCTGACCTGTTTTGCCA
GGTCCTCGCCGGCGGTTTTTCGCTTCTTGGTCGTCATAGTTCCTCGCGTGTCGATGGTCATCGACTTCGC
CAAACCTGCCGCCTCCTGTTCAAGACGACGCGAACGCTCCACGGCGGCCGATGGCGCGGGCAGGGCAGGG
GGAGCCAGTTGCACGCTGTCGCGCTCGATCTTGGCCGTAGCTTGCTGGACCATCGAGCCGACGGACTGGA
AGGTTTCGCGGGGCGCACGCATGACGGTGCGGCTTGCGATGGTTTCGGCATCCTCGGCGGAAAACCCCGC
GTCGATCAGTTCTTGCCTGTATGCCTTCCGGTCAAACGTCCGATTCATTCACCCTCCTTGCGGGATTGCC
CCGACTCACGCCGGGGCAATGTGCCCTTATTCCTGATTTGACCCGCCTGGTGCCTTGGTGTCCAGATAAT
CCACCTTATCGGCAATGAAGTCGGTCCCGTAGACCGTCTGGCCGTCCTTCTCGTACTTGGTATTCCGAAT
CTTGCCCTGCACGAATACCAGCGACCCCTTGCCCAAATACTTGCCGTGGGCCTCGGCCTGAGAGCCAAAA
CACTTGATGCGGAAGAAGTCGGTGCGCTCCTGCTTGTCGCCGGCATCGTTGCGCCACATCTAGGATCTGC
CAGGAACCGTAAAAAGGCCGCGTTGCTGGCGTTTTTCCATAGGCTCCGCCCCCCTGACGAGCATCACAAA
AATCGACGCTCAAGTCAGAGGTGGCGAAACCCGACAGGACTATAAAGATACCAGGCGTTTCCCCCTGGAA
GCTCCCTCGTGCGCTCTCCTGTTCCGACCCTGCCGCTTACCGGATACCTGTCCGCCTTTCTCCCTTCGGG
AAGCGTGGCGCTTTCTCATAGCTCACGCTGTAGGTATCTCAGTTCGGTGTAGGTCGTTCGCTCCAAGCTG
GGCTGTGTGCACGAACCCCCCGTTCAGCCCGACCGCTGCGCCTTATCCGGTAACTATCGTCTTGAGTCCA
ACCCGGTAAGACACGACTTATCGCCACTGGCAGCAGCCACTGGTAACAGGATTAGCAGAGCGAGGTATGT
AGGCGGTGCTACAGAGTTCTTGAAGTGGTGGCCTAACTACGGCTACACTAGAAGGACAGTATTTGGTATC
TGCGCTCTGCTGAAGCCAGTTACCTTCGGAAAAAGAGTTGGTAGCTCTTGATCCGGCAAACAAACCACCG
CTGGTAGCGGTGGTTTTTTTGTTTGCAAGCAGCAGATTACGCGCAGAAAAAAAGGATCTCAAGAAGATCC
TTTGATCTTTTCTACGGGGTCTGACGCTCAGTGGAACGAAAACTCACGTTAAGGGATTTTGGTCATGAGA
TTATCAAAAAGGATCTTCACCTAGATCCTTTTAAATTAAAAATGAAGTTTTAAATCAATCTAAAGTATAT
ATGAGTAAACTTGGTCTGACAGTTACCAATGCTTAATCAGTGAGGCACCTATCTCAGCGATCTGTCTATT
TCGTTCATCCATAGTTGCCTGACTCCCCGTCGTGTAGATAACTACGATACGGGAGGGCTTACCATCTGGC
CCCAGTGCTGCAATGATACCGCGAGAACCACGCTCACCGGCTCCAGATTTATCAGCAATAAACCAGCCAG
CCGGAAGGGCCGAGCGCAGAAGTGGTCCTGCAACTTTATCCGCCTCCATCCAGTCTATTAATTGTTGCCG
GGAAGCTAGAGTAAGTAGTTCGCCAGTTAATAGTTTGCGCAACGTTGTTGCCATTGCTACAGGCATCGTG
GTGTCACGCTCGTCGTTTGGTATGGCTTCATTCAGCTCCGGTTCCCAACGATCAAGGCGAGTTACATGAT
CCCCCATGTTGTGCAAAAAAGCGGTTAGCTCCTTCGGTCCTCCGATCGTTGTCAGAAGTAAGTTGGCCGC
AGTGTTATCACTCATGGTTATGGCAGCACTGCATAATTCTCTTACTGTCATGCCATCCGTAAGATGCTTT
TCTGTGACTGGTGAGTACTCAACCAAGTCATTCTGAGAATAGTGTATGCGGCGACCGAGTTGCTCTTGCC
CGGCGTCAATACGGGATAATACCGCGCCACATAGCAGAACTTTAAAAGTGCTCATCATTGGAAAACGTTC
TTCGGGGCGAAAACTCTCAAGGATCTTACCGCTGTTGAGATCCAGTTCGATGTAACCCACTCGTGCACCC
AACTGATCTTCAGCATCTTTTACTTTCACCAGCGTTTCTGGGTGAGCAAAAACAGGAAGGCAAAATGCCG
CAAAAAAGGGAATAAGGGCGACACGGAAATGTTGAATACTCATACTCTTCCTTTTTCAATATTATTGAAG
CATTTATCAGGGTTATTGTCTCATGAGCGGATACATATTTGAATGTATTTAGAAAAATAAACAAATAGGG
GTTCCGCGCACGAATTGGCCAGCGCTGCCATTTTTGGGGTGAGGCCGTTCGCGGCCGAGGGGCGCAGCCC
CTGGGGGGATGGGAGGCCCGCGTTAGCGGGCCGGGAGGGTTCGAGAAGGGGGGGCACCCCCCTTCGGCGT
GCGCGGTCACGCGCACAGGGCGCAGCCCTGGTTAAAAACAAGGTTTATAAATATTGGTTTAAAAGCAGGT
TAAAAGACAGGTTAGCGGTGGCCGAAAAACGGGCGGAAACCCTTGCAAATGCTGGATTTTCTGCCTGTGG
ACAGCCCCTCAAATGTCAATAGGTGCGCCCCTCATCTGTCAGCACTCTGCCCCTCAAGTGTCAAGGATCG
CGCCCCTCATCTGTCAGTAGTCGCGCCCCTCAAGTGTCAATACCGCAGGGCACTTATCCCCAGGCTTGTC
CACATCATCTGTGGGAAACTCGCGTAAAATCAGGCGTTTTCGCCGATTTGCGAGGCTGGCCAGCTCCACG
TCGCCGGCCGAAATCGAGCCTGCCCCTCATCTGTCAACGCCGCGCCGGGTGAGTCGGCCCCTCAAGTGTC
AACGTCCGCCCCTCATCTGTCAGTGAGGGCCAAGTTTTCCGCGAGGTATCCACAACGCCGGCGGCCGCGG
TGTCTCGCACACGGCTTCGACGGCGTTTCTGGCGCGTTTGCAGGGCCATAGACGGCCGCCAGCCCAGCGG
CGAGGGCAACCAGCCCGGTGAGCGTCGCAAAGGAGATCCTGATCTGACTGATGGGCTGCCTGTATCGAGT
GGTGATTTTGTGCCGAGCTGCCGGTCGGGGAGCTGTTGGCTGGCTGGTGGCAGGATATATTGTGGTGTAA
ACAAATTGACGCTTAGACAACTTAATAACACATTGCGGACGTTTTTAATGTACTGGGGTGGATGCAGTGG
GCCCCACTCTGTGAAGACAATGTGTGAGACGCCAGTGGTATGGGGTACCGCACGGTCTGCCAATCCGACG
GAGGTTTATGAATTTTCCACCTTTTCCACAAGCTCAACTAGTATTAACGATGTGGATTTAGCAAAAAAAA
CCTGTAACCCTAAATGTAAAATAACGGGTAAGCCTGCCAACCATGTTATGGCAGATTAAGCGTCTTTTTG
AAGGGCACCGCATCTTTCGCGTTGCCGTAAATGTATCCGTTTAGCAANVAGGADNNNNNNAATGAGCACG
TATTCTGACATTTGCATCGTTGGCGCCGGCATAGGAGGCTTGACTTGCGCCAACAACCTGATCGACGCCG
CCGCCGGCAGGAACCTGCGCATCCGCGTATTCGACCTGAATGCCACCGTAGGCGGCCGCATCCAGTCGCG
GAAAATAGATGGCGAGGAAATCGCCGAACTCGGCGCCGCCCGCTACTCGCCGCAGCTGCATCCGCATTTC
CAGCAACTCATGCAGGGCAGCGGCTTGCCGCATGCGGTCTACCCGTTCACCGAGGTCATCTCCCACGATA
GCGTGCTGGAGGAGCTGAAGGCAACGCTGGATGAGCTGAGCCCGATGCTGAAAATGCATCCGAACGACTC
CTTCCTCGAGTTCGTCAGCCATTACCTGGGCGCCGCCAAGGCCAGCCACATCATCAAGGCGACCGGCTAT
GACGCCCTGCTGCTGCCGATGGTGTCGGCGGCCATGGCCTACGACATCATCAAGAAGCACCCGGAAACGC
AGCACTTTACGGAAAACGCCGCCAACCAGTGGCACTACGCCACCGACGGCTACCACGAATTGCTGTGCCA
GTTGCAGCACCAGGCCCAGGTCGCCGGGGTGGAATTCAGGCTCGAACACCGCTTGCTGTCCGTTGAAAAA
TCGGGCGCCGACCATGTGCTCGCCTTCAGCCACCATGGCGACACGCAGATGCACCGCACGCGCCATCTGG
TGATGGCCATCCCGCCGTCCGCCATGCCGCGCCTGAACCTGGATTTCCCGAACGCCTGGAGTCCGTTCCA
ATACGACTCGCTGCCCCTGTTCAAGGGATTCTTCACGTTCGACACAGCCTGGTGGGATGCGCTGGGGCTG
ACCGACAAGGTGCTGATGGCGGCAAATCCCCTGCGCAAGATCTACTTCAAGAGCGACAAATACGTGCTGT
TCTACACCGACAGCAAAAGCGCCACCTACTGGCGGGACAGCCTGGAGCTTGGTGAGGACGTATACCTGGA
GCGTGTCCGCAGCCACCTGGAAGAAGTCCTGCCGCTCGATGGCCAGCCTCTGCCGCAGATCAAGGCGCAC
TTCCACAAGTTCTGGCCGCATGGCGTCGAGTTTTGCGTGGAGCCGGAAGCCGACCACCCGGCCATCCTGC
TGCACCGGGACGGCATCATCTCCTGCTCGGATGCCTATACCGCGCATTGCGGCTGGATGGAAGGCAGCCT
GATCAGCGCCCAGCACGCCAGCGGCCTGTTGCTGCAGCGCCTCGATCAACGGACGGAAGAAGAAGCTGCC
AACGATACCTTCATCACTTCCTCGACCGAGCGCGCATGAGCTTACTANVAGGADNNNNNNAATGAGCCTA
CTTGACTTCCCCCGCCTGCATTTTCGGGGTTTTGCCCGCGCCAATGTGCCGACGGGGAATCGCAATACGC
ACGGCAACATCGATATCGCCACGAATGCGGTATCGATGGCGGGCGAGGCTGTCGACCTGAGCCGGCCGCC
AGCCGAATTCCATGCGCACCTGAAACAGCTCGCCCCCCGCTTCAACGCACAGGGCAAGCCCGATCCGGAC
GGCATCTTCAGCCAGGCGACAGGCTATAATTTTTGCGGGAACAACCATTTCTCGTGGGAAAACGCGCGGA
TCACGGGCGTCCAGTTGCGTGATGGCGAGGTCGATACCCAGGACGCGCTGGTGGGCGCCAAGCTGGGCCT
GTGGGGCCACTACAACGAGTACCTGCGCACGACGTTCAACCGCGCAAGGTGGATCGACAACAACCCGGCG
CAGCCCGACACCACGCTGATCTACGCGGGCCAGTTCACCTTGAGCGACAAGCTGGCCACGCCCAATACGC
CCACGCTGTTCACGGCCGACATCGCGCAGGCGCACTCGGTACGCTGGCTCGGCAGCGGCCACATCACGGA
ACGCAGCGGGCATTTCCTGGACGAGGAATTCGGCCGCTCCAGGCTGTTCCAGTTTTCCGTGGCCAAGCAG
GACCCGCATTTCCTGTTCAATCCGGACCTGCCGCTGCCGGCCAGTATGCATGCCTTGCAGCAAGCCCTGG
CCGACGACGAGGTGCTGGGCCTGACGGTGCAATACTGCCTGTTCAATATGTCGACGCCGCAAAAACCCGA
TTCGCCCGTGTTCTACGACCTGGCCGGCAGCATCGGCCTGTGGCGGCGCGGCGAGCTGGCCACCTATCCG
GCCGGCCGCCTGCTGCAGCCGCGCCAGGGCAGCCTGGGGCCGGTGCTGGTGAAAGTGCATGCGGATCGCG
TGAGTTTCAACATGCCTACCGCAATCCCGTTTACTACCCGTGATGCCGGGGCTGTATCCGAGCAGCATCC
GACACATGCGCTGGGTGGTAAACAAGCATTGGGCGATCTGCTGCTGCACGATGGGGCAGGGACCGTACTC
GCCCGTATTCCGGAACAGTTGTATCGCGACTATTGGCGTCATCATGGCGTGTTTGATGTTCCATTACAGC
ATGCGGGAGCTGCACCAGGTTCTCTTTCGCTCGGTTCAGCCCAGGCACAGTGGGATGAAGCCGATTGGGT
CCTCCAAAGCGATTCTAACCAGCTGTACCTGGAGGCACCGAATCGCAACAAACACGAGCAGTTTCCGCAG
ACCATCACGGTTCAATCGCGTTTCCGTGGTGAACTGGCTGCACCTCCGTCACTGGCCGAAGCGGAAGATG
GCGTCCTCTTAGCCGTCGAGCAGCAACCGAGTCCGTTAGGCCACGGCTATACCACGCTGACCCTCACAGG
TCGTAAACCGGGAGCAACGCGCATTGTCCTTGGAACTGGCAAAGCGAAACAGTATCTTGGCGTGCGGGTT
CTGCCGGATGACTGGGACTTAGACGACGTTCCAGCAGAACAAGTGGACTATGCCTTCTTGTACCGCCATG
TGATGAGTTACTACGAATTGGTTTACCCCTTTATGTCCGATAAGGTGTTCAGCCTGGCTGATCAGTGCAA
ATGCGAAACGTATTCACGCCTGATGTGGCAGATGTGTGACCCGCAAAATCGGGACAAAAGCTACTACATG
CCCAGCACTCGCGAACTGTCGCTGCCTAAATCCCGCTTGTTTCTGAAATATCTGACCCAAGTAGAAGCCG
CCGCGGCCGCAAAAGCGGCGGCTCCGGAACCAGCGGCGCCTCATGCGATTGGCGGCAAAGCTGAACTGAT
AGATGAGCTGAAGAAGGCGATTGACCTGGAATTAAGCCTGATGCTGCAGTATCTGTACGCTGCGTATAGC
ATCCCGAATTATGCGCAAGGTGCCGCGTTGGTGCAGTCTGGTCGCTGGCTTCCCGCGGAACTGGAGTTAG
CGTGTGGCGCCGAGGATCGGCGCCGCAACAGCGGCACGCGCGGCGCGCTGCTGGAAATCGCCCATGAAGA
AATGATTCACTACTTATTGGTGAACAATGTATTGATGGCGCTTGGCGAACCGTTTTACAGCGGTACCCCG
CTGCTGGGCCAGCAGGCGCGCCAGCGTTTCGGCCTGGACACGGAATTTGCGTTCGAACCATTTTCCGAAC
ACGTGCTGGCCCGCTTCGTGCGTTTTGAATGGCCCGACTACATTCCCACGCCGGGCAAATCCATCGCCAC
CTTCTATATCGCGATCCGCCAGGCCCTGGCCGAGCTGCCCGGCCTGTTCGAAAGCGGCGGCGGCAAGCGC
GGCGGCGAGCACCACCTGTTCCTGAAAGAACTGACCAACCGCGCCTATCCCGGCTACCAGCTGGAAGTAT
CCGACCGCGACAGCGCGTTGTTCGCCATCGATTTCGTCACGGAACAGGGCGAAGGCGTGGCCGTCGATTC
GCCGCATTTCGCCTCCTCGCACTTCCAGCGGCTGCGCGCCATCGCCGGCAGGTTTTCGGCCTGCGACAAG
CCGTTCGAACCGGCGCTGCCGGCGCTGAAGAATCCCGTGCTGGAAGCGCGCGCGGACTGCAGCGTGGTGA
CCGATCAGAAGGCGCGCGCGCTGATGCAGCTGTATCAGGGCTGCTATGAACTGACCTTCCTGATGATGGC
GCACCATTTTGCGCAGCAGCCGCTGGGCAGCCTGCGCCGCTCGCGCCTGATGAACGCGTCCATCGACATC
ATGACAGGCCTGTTGCGCCCCCTGTCGGCGGCCCTGATGAACATGCCGTCCGGCCTGCCTGGCCGCCATG
CTGGACCGCCCGTGCCCGAGCCGGTCAGCAGCCGGGTCAGCAGCGACTACAGCCTGGGCTGCGACATGCT
GGCGCAGAGATGCCTGGCGCTGGCGCAGTACGCGCGCAGCCTGGAGAGCGATGCTATCGGCATGGCGCCG
ATAGAAATGTTGGAGTTTTTTAATCAGCAACTTACCGATTTATCTCGGGGAAAGATGTCAAGAGAGGCTT
GAGCTTTTACNVAGGADNNNNNNAATGCCGACACACGTCAGCCCGCCGCTGCTGCCGATGCAATGGAGCA
GCGCCTATGTTTCCTACTGGACGCCGATGCAGGCGGATGACCAGGTCACCTCCGGCTATTGCTGGTTCGA
CTATGCGCGCAATATCTGCCGCATCGACGGCCTGTTCAACCCCTGGTCGGAAAAGGAACATGGACACCTG
CTGTGGATGTCGGAAATCGGCGACGCCAGGCGCGAACAAAGCCGCAAGCAGAAAGTGGCCTACGCAAGGC
AAGCGGAGGCGGCTGGCGAGCAGCTGCAGGGCACGGCGCTGGCCGATGAGGTGACCCCGTTCCATGAGCT
GTTCCTGCCGCAGGCGGTGCTGCTGGACGGCGGTGCCCGTCACGACGGCCGCCATACCGTGCTGGGCCGG
GAGGCGGACGCCTGGGTAGTCGAGCGGGCGGGCAAGCCGCCATCGGTCTTTTACCTGGAGGCCGGTGGCA
ACCGCCTGCTGCGCATGGTCACCGGCAATGACCCGCAGCACCTGTCGGTACGCGACTTTCCCAACCTGTT
TGTCAGCGACATTCCGGACAGCGTCTTTACGTCTTGCAACACCTGAGCTTCAGANVAGGADNNNNNNAAT
GCATAAAATCATTATCGTCGGCGGAGGCCTGGCAGGCAGCCTCAGCGCTATTTATCTGGCGCAACGGGGG
CACGATGTCCACGTTGTCGAAAAGCGCGGCGATCCGCTGCTGGAGAATGCCGCAAACGCCGACCCCGTCA
ACTCGCGCGCCATCGGCGTGAGCATGACGGTACGCGGCATCAAGGCCGTCCTGGCCGCCGGCATCAGCAA
GCAGGAGCTCGACCAGTGCGGCGAACCCATCGTCGGCATGGCATTCAGCGTGGGCGGCCGGCACCGGATA
CGCGAGCTGACCCCGCTCGAAGGCCTGTTCCCCCTGTCGCTGGACCGCACCGCCTTCCAGCGCCTGCTGA
ACCGGCATGCCGCCCTGCATGAGGTGAAGTATTACTTTGAGCATAAATGCCTGGATGTCGACCTGGAAAG
AAAGATCGTGCTGATCCAGGGCCCGGACGGCGCCTTGCAGAAGCTGCATGGCGACCTGGTCATTGGCGCC
GACGGCGCCCACTCTGCCGTGCGGCGCGCCATGCAAAGCGGCATGCGCCGTTTCGAGTTCAGGCAAAGTT
ACTTCCGCCACGGCTACAAGACGCTGGTGTTGCCGAACGCGGCGGATCTGGGTTTCAGGAAGGATTTGCT
GTACTTCTTCGGCATGGATTCCAAGGGCCTGTTTGCCGGCCGCGCGGCCACCATCCCGGACGGCAGCATC
AGCTTTGCCCTGTGCCTGCCCTACACCGGCACGCCCAGCCTGGGCACGCTCAACCGCGAAGCCATGGCCG
ATTTCTTCAGCCGCTACTTCGGCACCCTGCCGCCGGACCGTCGCAAGGAAATGCTGGACCAGTTCATGGC
GCTGCCCAGCAACGACCTCATCAATGTCCGTTCCAGCACCTTCCACTACAAGGCCAATATCCTGCTGATC
GGCGATGCGGCGCATGCCACCGCCCCGTTCCTCGGGCAAGGCATGAACATGGCGCTGGAGGACGTCCACG
TATTCGTGTCCCTGCTGGAAAAGCACGGCAATGCCCTGGGCCCTGCCCTGTCCGAATTCACGCAGCAGCG
CAAGGTGCAGGCGGACGCCATGCAGGACATGGCGATCGCCAACTATGAGGCGCTGAGCAATCCGAACCTG
ATTTTCTTCCTGCAGACGCGCTACACGCGCTACATGCACAAGAAATTCCCCCGTGTTTATCCGCCAGACA
TGGCGGAGAAACTGTACTTCACATCGGTTCCTTACGATGAATTGCAGCAAATCCAGAAGAAACAAAACGT
TTGGTACAAACTTGGAAGGGTAAATTAAGCTTTGTGGCTTTTAAGCCAGCCCCGACACCCGCCAACACCC
GCTGACGCGCCCTGACGGGCTTGTCTGCTCCCGGCATCCGCTTACAGACAAGCTGTGACCCCACTCAA
Features (pLannotate 1.2.2; 10 found; start..end, strand, type, name):
     50..74      +  misc_feature   RB T-DNA repeat: right border repeat from nopaline C58 T-DNA
    233..1378    -  CDS            trfA: TRFA_ECOLX - Experimental evidence at protein level: Swiss-Prot protein existence level 1. Also involved in plasmid copy number control, promoting intermolecular coupling of protein bound iterons at oriV, which inhibits replication initiation. From Escherichia coli.
   1714..2302    -  rep_origin     ori: high-copy-number ColE1/pMB1/pBR322/pUC origin of replication
   2473..3333    -  CDS            AmpR: β-lactamase; bla; confers resistance to ampicillin, carbenicillin, and related antibiotics
   3334..3438    -  promoter       AmpR promoter: bla
   3525..4156    -  rep_origin     oriV: incP origin of replication
   4248..4272    +  misc_feature   LB T-DNA repeat: left border repeat from nopaline C58 T-DNA
   4612..5853    +  CDS            vioA: VIOA_CHRVO - Experimental evidence at protein level: Swiss-Prot protein existence level 1. The enzyme generates the imine form of indole 3-pyruvate (IPA) from L-tryptophan (L-Trp), with concomitant two-electron reduction of O(2) to H(2)O(2). From Chromobacterium violaceum (strain ATCC 12472 / DSM 30191 / JCM 1249 / NBRC 12614 / NCIMB 9131 / NCTC 9757).
   5942..8959    +  CDS            vioB: VIOB_CHRVO - Experimental evidence at protein level: Swiss-Prot protein existence level 1. Catalyzes the hydrogen peroxide-dependent dimerization of two L-tryptophan-derived molecules (imine form of indole 3-pyruvate (IPA)), to form an uncharacterized product suggested to be indole-3-pyruvate imine dimer that can spontaneously convert into dichlorochromopyrrolate (CPA). The uncharacterized product is the substrate of VioE. From Chromobacterium violaceum (strain ATCC 12472 / DSM 30191 / JCM 1249 / NBRC 12614 / NCIMB 9131 / NCTC 9757).
   9589..10875   +  CDS            vioC: VIOC_CHRVO - Experimental evidence at protein level: Swiss-Prot protein existence level 1. Catalyzes the hydroxylation of the 16-position of protoviolaceinate and protodeoxyviolaceinate to form violacein and deoxyviolacein, respectively. From Chromobacterium violaceum (strain ATCC 12472 / DSM 30191 / JCM 1249 / NBRC 12614 / NCIMB 9131 / NCTC 9757).
