[The description below was written by a language model from this plasmid's Addgene catalogue record and pLannotate feature annotations shown in this document.]
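Description:
pICH84000 is an empty-backbone plasmid from a modular (MoClo-style) cloning system for standardized assembly of multigene constructs, described by the depositor as a "level 2 end linker". Its backbone is self-made, derived from pBIN19 and pUC19, and the annotated sequence reflects both parents. A high-copy ColE1/pUC-type origin and an ampicillin resistance gene (β-lactamase with its own bla promoter) support propagation and selection in E. coli. The incP oriV origin and the trfA replication initiator gene are the broad-host-range replication functions typical of pBIN19-type binary vectors. Nopaline-type right and left T-DNA border repeats are also annotated, another hallmark of Agrobacterium binary vector ancestry. The vector type itself is listed as unspecified.

No gene of interest is present. Instead, the record lists a synthetic violacein operon as the selectable (more accurately, screenable) marker. The feature table identifies vioA, vioB and vioC from Chromobacterium violaceum, enzymes that convert L-tryptophan stepwise toward the purple pigment violacein. There are unannotated gaps within this region (notably between vioB and vioC), so other pathway genes may be present but are not called. The promoter driving the operon is also not annotated. In cloning systems of this kind, a pigment cassette typically serves as a visual colour marker, letting colonies that carry or have lost the cassette be told apart during assembly steps. The record does not detail the type IIS restriction sites or fusion overhangs involved. The stated backbone size of 4349 bp fits the replication and resistance portion, with the pigment operon accounting for most of the rest of the 10,988 nt full sequence.
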