Addgene plasmid #48034: pICH84000
Purpose: (Empty Backbone)
Depositing lab: Sylvestre Marillonnet. Depositing organization: Leibniz Institute of Plant Biochemistry (IPB). Publication: A modular cloning system for standardized assembly of multigene constructs. Weber E, Engler C, Gruetzner R, Werner S, Marillonnet S. PLoS One. 2011 Feb 18;6(2):e16765. doi: 10.1371/journal.pone.0016765. PubMed 21364738.
Backbone
  Vector backbone: derived from pBIN19 and pUC19
  Backbone manufacturer: self-made
  Backbone size (bp): 4349
  Vector type: Unspecified
  Selectable markers: violacein synthetic operon
Growth in bacteria
  Bacterial resistance: Ampicillin, 100 μg/mL
  Growth temperature: 37°C
  Growth strain: DH10B
  Copy number: High Copy
Gene/Insert
  Gene/Insert name: None
Terms and licenses: Academic/Nonprofit Terms; Industry Terms: Not Available to Industry
Depositor comments: level 2 end linker
How to cite: pICH84000 was a gift from Sylvestre Marillonnet (Addgene plasmid # 48034 ; http://n2t.net/addgene:48034 ; RRID:Addgene_48034)
