>Addgene plasmid #48034 | pICH84000 | addgene partial sequence | sequence record 74402 | RB-F1
TTCTAATAAACGCTCTTTTCTCTTAGGTTTACCCGCCAATATATCCTGTCAAACACTGATAGTTTAAACC
ACTTCGTGAAGACAATCCCTGAGACGCCACTTGAGTGGGGTCACAGCTTGTCTGTAAGCGGATGCCGGGA
GCAGACAAGCCCGTCAGGGCGCGTCAGCGGGTGTTGGCGGGTGTCGGGGCTGGCTTAAAAGCCACAAAGC
TTAATTTACCCTTCCAAGTTTGTACCAAACGTTTTGTTTCTTCTGGATTTGCTGCAATTCATCGTAAGGA
ACCGATGTGAAGTACAGTTTCTCCGCCATGTCTGGCGGATAAACACGGGGGAATTTCTTGTGCATGTAGC
GCGTGTAGCGCGTCTGCAGGAAGAAAATCAGGTTCGGATTGCTCAGCGCCTCATAGTTGGCGATCGCCAT
GTCCTGCATGGCGTCCGCCTGCACCTTGCGCTGCTGCGTGAATTCGGACAGGGCAGGGCCCAGGGCATTG
CCGTGCTTTTCCAGCAGGGACACGAATACGTGGACGTCCTCCAGCGCCATGTTCATGCCTTGCCCGAGGA
ACGGGGCGGTGGCATGCGCCGCATCGCCGATCAGCAGGATATTGGCCTTGTAGTGGAAGGTGCTGGAACG
GACATTGATGAGGTCGTTGCTGGGCAGCGCCATGAACTGGTCCAGCATTTCCTTGCGACGGTCCGGCGGC
AGGGTGCCGAAGTAGCGGCTGAAGAAATCGGCCATGGCTTCGCGGTTGAGCGTGCCCAGGCTGGGCGTGC
CGGTGTAGGGCAGGCACAGGGCAAAGCTGATGCTGCCGTCCGGGATGGTGGCCGCGCGGCCGGCAAACAG
GCCCTTGGAATCCATGCCGAAGAAGTACAGCAAATCCTTCCTGAAACCCAGATCCGCCGCGTTCGGCAAC
ACCAGCGTCTTGTAGCCGTGGCGGAAGTAACTTTGCCTGAACTCGAAACGGCGCATGCCGCTTTGCATGG
CGCGCCGCACG
