>Addgene plasmid #48034 | pICH84000 | addgene partial sequence | sequence record 74403 | LB-F1 5'-gtggtgtaaacaaattgacgc-3'
CATTGCGGACGTTTTTAATGTACTGGGGTGGATGCAGTGGGCCCCACTCTGTGAAGACAATGTGTGAGAC
GCCAGTGGTATGGGGTACCGCACGGTCTGCCAATCCGACGGAGGTTTATGAATTTTCCACCTTTTCCACA
AGCTCAACTAGTATTAACGATGTGGATTTAGCAAAAAAAACCTGTAACCCTAAATGTAAAATAACGGGTA
AGCCTGCCAACCATGTTATGGCAGATTAAGCGTCTTTTTGAAGGGCACCGCATCTTTCGCGTTGCCGTAA
ATGTATCCGTTTAGCAAAAAGGATTAAATTAATGAGCACGTATTCTGACATTTGCATCGTTGGCGCCGGC
ATAGGAGGCTTGACTTGCGCCAACAACCTGATCGACGCCGCCGCCGGCAGGAACCTGCGCATCCGCGTAT
TCGACCTGAATGCCACCGTAGGCGGCCGCATCCAGTCGCGGAAAATAGATGGCGAGGAAATCGCCGAACT
CGGCGCCGCCCGCTACTCGCCGCAGCTGCATCCGCATTTCCAGCAACTCATGCAGGGCAGCGGCTTGCCG
CATGCGGTCTACCCGTTCACCGAGGTCATCTCCCACGATAGCGTGCTGGAGGAGCTGAAGGCAACGCTGG
ATGAGCTGAGCCCGATGCTGAAAATGCATCCGAACGACTCCTTCCTCGAGTTCGTCAGCCATTACCTGGG
CGCCGCCAAGGCCAGCCACATCATCAAGGCGACCGGCTATGACGCCCTGCTGCTGCCGATGGTGTCGGCG
GCCATGGCCTACGACATCATCAAGAAGCACCCGGAAACGCAGCACTTTACGGAAAACGCCGCCAACCAGT
GGCACTACGCCACCGACGGCTACCACGAATTGCTGTGCCAGTTGCAGCACCAGGCCCAGGTCGCCGGGGT
GGAATTCAGGCTCGAACACCGCTTGCTGTCCGTTGAAAAATCGGGCGCCGACCATGTGCTCGCCTTCAGC
CACCATGGCGACAC
